Addgene plasmid #15164: DAP (DOL-AP) (CC#44)
Depositing lab: Connie Cepko. Depositing organization: Harvard Medical School. Publication: A recombinant retrovirus encoding alkaline phosphatase confirms clonal boundary assignment in lineage analysis of murine retina. Fields-Berry SC, Halliday AL, Cepko CL. Proc Natl Acad Sci U S A. 1992 Jan 15. 89(2):693-7. 10.1073/pnas.89.2.693 PubMed 1731342.
Backbone
  Vector backbone: pDOL
  Vector type: Mammalian Expression, Retroviral ; Avian expression
  Selectable markers: Neomycin (select with G418)
Growth in bacteria
  Bacterial resistance: Kanamycin, 50 μg/mL
  Growth temperature: 37°C
  Growth strain: DH5alpha
  Copy number: Unknown
Gene/Insert
  Gene/Insert name: PLAP (alt name: placental alkaline phosphatase)
  Species: H. sapiens (human)
  Insert size (bp): 2000
  Entrez Gene: ALPP (a.k.a. ALP, ALPI, IAP, PALP, PLAP, PLAP-1)
  Cloning method: Restriction Enzyme; 5′ cloning site SalI (not destroyed); 3′ cloning site SalI (not destroyed)
  Sequencing primers: 5′ n/a
Resource information
  A portion of this plasmid was derived from a plasmid made by: pDOL was a gift from Dr. Richard Mulligan. PLAP was a gift from Dr. John Flanagan and Dr. Philip Leder.
Terms and licenses: Academic/Nonprofit Terms; Industry Terms: Not Available to Industry
Depositor comments: Retroviral vector expressing PALP from the long-terminal-repeat (LTR) promoter. The neomycin gene is expressed from SV40 promoter. Plasmid CMV-PLAP was digested with KpnI and a 1930bp fragment encoding PLAP was isolated. The ends of this fragment were blunted with T4 DNA polymerase and ligated to a SalI linker. The linker fragment was digested with SalI and inserted into the SalI site of the Moloney murine leukemia virus retroviral vector pDOL.
How to cite: DAP (DOL-AP) (CC#44) was a gift from Connie Cepko (Addgene plasmid # 15164 ; http://n2t.net/addgene:15164 ; RRID:Addgene_15164)
