[The description below was written by a language model from this plasmid's Addgene catalogue record.]
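Description:
DAP (DOL-AP) is a replication-incompetent retroviral vector built on pDOL, a Moloney murine leukemia virus-based backbone, and catalogued for mammalian and avian expression. It carries the human placental alkaline phosphatase gene (PLAP, ALPP) as a histochemical reporter. The plasmid is propagated in E. coli under kanamycin selection, and transduced or transfected eukaryotic cells can be selected with G418. Both resistances are consistent with a single neomycin phosphotransferase gene, although the record does not spell out that arrangement, and it gives neither the bacterial origin of replication nor the copy number.

The roughly 2 kb PLAP insert was taken as a KpnI fragment from a CMV-PLAP plasmid, blunted, fitted with SalI linkers and placed in the SalI site of pDOL, so SalI sites remain on both sides of the insert. In the resulting provirus, PLAP is transcribed from the viral long terminal repeat promoter, while the neomycin resistance gene is driven by an internal SV40 promoter. The vector therefore expresses reporter and selectable marker from two separate promoters. As with other vectors of this type, production of infectious particles depends on viral proteins supplied in trans by a packaging system; the record does not specify which one.

The associated publication used the vector for lineage analysis in the murine retina. Stable integration into a dividing progenitor marks all of its descendants with heritable alkaline phosphatase activity that can be detected by staining. Having this second histochemical marker helped confirm how clonal boundaries were assigned. No feature table accompanies the record, so element positions and total plasmid size are not available.
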