>Addgene plasmid #15164 | DAP (DOL-AP) (CC#44) | addgene partial sequence | sequence record 21661 | 15164 with MMLV-F
TTTTGGACTCTTTGGTGCACCCCCCTTAGAGGAGGGATATGTGGTTCTGGTAGGAGACGAGAACCTAAAA
CAGTTCCCGCCTCCGTCTGAATTTTTGCTTTCGGTTTGGGACCGAAGCCGCGCCGCGCGTCTTGTCTGCT
GCAGCATCGTTCTGTGTTGTCTCTGTCTGACTGTGTTTCTGTATTTGTCTGAAAACGGGATCCCCGGGTC
GACCCGAGCTCGGATCCACTAGTAACGGCCGCCAGTGTGCTGGAATTCCTGCCTCGCCACTGTCCTGCTG
CCCTCCAGACATGCTGGGGCCCTGCATGCTGCTGCTGCTGCTGCTGCTGGGCCTGAGGCTACAGCTCTCC
CTGGGCATCATCCCAGTTGAGGAGGAGAACCCGGGACTT
